Addgene plasmid #157344: pD649-HAsp-SIRPB1-COMP5AP-AviTag-9xHis
Purpose: Mammalian expression of cell-surface protein extracellular domain fused to COMP5AP-AviTag-9xHis. Protein is secreted from cells.
Depositing lab: Chris Garcia. Depositing organization: Stanford University. Publication: A Human IgSF Cell-Surface Interactome Reveals a Complex Network of Protein-Protein Interactions. Wojtowicz WM, Vielmetter J, Fernandes RA, Siepe DH, Eastman CL, Chisholm GB, Cox S, Klock H, Anderson PW, Rue SM, Miller JJ, Glaser SM, Bragstad ML, Vance J, Lam AW, Lesley SA, Zinn K, Garcia KC. Cell. 2020 Aug 20;182(4):1027-1043.e17. doi: 10.1016/j.cell.2020.07.025. PubMed 32822567.
Backbone
  Vector backbone: pD649
  Backbone size w/o insert (bp): 7153
  Vector type: Mammalian Expression
Growth in bacteria
  Bacterial resistance: Ampicillin, 100 μg/mL
  Growth temperature: 37°C
  Growth strain: DH5alpha
  Copy number: High Copy
Gene/Insert
  Gene/Insert name: SIRPB1 (alt name: SIRB1)
  Species: H. sapiens (human)
  Insert size (bp): 1026
  Entrez Gene: SIRPB1 (a.k.a. CD172b, FLJ26614, SIRP-BETA-1, DKFZp686A05192)
  Promoter: CMV/SP6
  Tag / fusion protein: COMP5AP-AviTag-9xHis (C terminal on backbone)
  Cloning method: Restriction Enzyme; 5′ cloning site GCGGCCGC (not destroyed); 3′ cloning site GGCGCGCC (not destroyed)
  Sequencing primers: 5′ ATTTAGGTGACACTATAG; 3′ CGTCGCACTCCATCACGGTG
Resource information
  A portion of this plasmid was derived from a plasmid made by: synthesis by ThermoFisher
Terms and licenses: Academic/Nonprofit Terms; Industry Terms: Not Available to Industry
Depositor comments: Some plasmids in this collection may have an IS4-like element ISVsa5 family transposase upstream of the CMV promoter.
How to cite: pD649-HAsp-SIRPB1-COMP5AP-AviTag-9xHis was a gift from Chris Garcia (Addgene plasmid # 157344 ; http://n2t.net/addgene:157344 ; RRID:Addgene_157344)
