[The description below was written by a language model from this plasmid's Addgene catalogue record and pLannotate feature annotations shown in this document.]
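Description:
pD649-HAsp-SIRPB1-COMP5AP-AviTag-9xHis is a mammalian expression plasmid of about 8.2 kb, built on the pD649 backbone, for secreted production of the extracellular domain of human SIRPB1 (signal regulatory protein beta 1, CD172b), an immunoglobulin-superfamily receptor of myeloid cells. It is maintained in E. coli at high copy through a ColE1/pUC-type origin and selected with ampicillin via the β-lactamase gene. The feature table also shows an SV40 early/EM7 promoter cassette driving a puromycin N-acetyltransferase gene with an SV40 polyadenylation signal, which could allow selection in mammalian cells, although the record does not describe that use. Short annotated fragments of KanR, lacZα, ble and the f1 origin appear to be non-functional remnants. The depositor notes that some plasmids in this collection may carry an IS4-like transposase insertion upstream of the CMV promoter; none is annotated here.

Expression is driven by the CMV enhancer and promoter followed by a fragment of CMV intron A, with an SP6 promoter just upstream of the coding region that can serve for in vitro transcription or as a sequencing primer site. The open reading frame begins with a signal sequence ("HAsp" in the name; annotated as resembling an IgH leader) that directs the protein into the secretory pathway. The roughly 1 kb SIRPB1 ectodomain, cloned between preserved NotI and AscI sites, follows. It is fused at its C terminus to the coiled-coil region of rat cartilage oligomeric matrix protein, which pentamerises the fusion, then to human placental alkaline phosphatase, an AviTag for enzymatic biotinylation and a polyhistidine tag (9xHis by name, annotated as 8xHis), ending at a bGH polyadenylation signal. The pentameric, enzyme-labelled design raises avidity and gives a colorimetric readout. This suits the protein for use as a soluble reagent for detecting weak extracellular binding, consistent with the associated human IgSF cell-surface interactome screen.
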