Features (pLannotate 1.2.2; 24 found; start..end, strand, type, name):
    119..143     -  CDS            KanR (fragment): aminoglycoside phosphotransferase; aph(3')-Ia; confers resistance to kanamycin
    254..842     +  rep_origin     ori: high-copy-number ColE1/pMB1/pBR322/pUC origin of replication
   1067..1084    +  terminator     rrnB T2 terminator (fragment): transcription terminator T2 from the E. coli rrnB gene
   1109..1128    -  CDS            lacZα (fragment): LacZα fragment of β-galactosidase; lacZ fragment
   1584..1600    +  protein_bind   lac operator: The lac repressor binds to the lac operator to inhibit transcription in E. coli. This inhibition can be relieved by adding lactose or isopropyl-β-D-thiogalactopyranoside (IPTG). lac repressor encoded by lacI
   1843..2146    +  enhancer       CMV enhancer: human cytomegalovirus immediate early enhancer
   2147..2350    +  promoter       CMV promoter: human cytomegalovirus (CMV) immediate early promoter
   2486..2529    +  intron         CMV intron (fragment): modified intron A from human cytomegalovirus
   2581..2599    +  promoter       SP6 promoter: promoter for bacteriophage SP6 RNA polymerase
   2603..2640    +  CDS            IgH signal sequence (fragment): signal sequence from the mouse immunoglobulin heavy chain variable region
   2743..3774    +  CDS            SIRPB1 (fragment): SIRB1_HUMAN - Experimental evidence at protein level: Swiss-Prot protein existence level 1. Immunoglobulin-like cell surface receptor involved in the negative regulation of receptor tyrosine kinase-coupled signaling processes. Participates also in the recruitment of tyrosine kinase SYK. Triggers activation of myeloid cells when associated with TYROBP (PubMed:10604985). From Homo sapiens (Human).
   3871..4050    +  CDS            Comp (fragment): COMP_RAT - Experimental evidence at protein level: Swiss-Prot protein existence level 1. May play a role in the structural integrity of cartilage via its interaction with other extracellular matrix proteins such as the collagens and fibronectin. Can mediate the interaction of chondrocytes with the cartilage extracellular matrix through interaction with cell surface integrin receptors. Could play a role in the pathogenesis of osteoarthritis. Potent suppressor of apoptosis in both primary chondrocytes and transformed cells. Suppresses apoptosis by blocking the activation of caspase-3 and by indu
   4038..5490    +  CDS            SEAP (fragment): secreted alkaline phosphatase from human placenta The natural enzyme has a C-terminal transmembrane sequence that is replaced by a GPI anchor.
   5515..5556    +  CDS            AviTag™ (fragment): peptide tag that allows for enzymatic biotinylation
   5560..5583    +  CDS            8xHis: 8xHis affinity tag
   5729..5840    +  polyA_signal   bGH poly(A) signal: bovine growth hormone polyadenylation signal
   5841..5949    +  rep_origin     f1 ori (fragment): f1 bacteriophage origin of replication; arrow indicates direction of (+) strand synthesis
   5963..6292    +  promoter       SV40 promoter: SV40 enhancer and early promoter
   6340..6387    +  promoter       EM7 promoter: synthetic bacterial promoter&nbsp
   6406..7005    +  CDS            PuroR (fragment): puromycin N-acetyltransferase; pac from Streptomyces; confers resistance to puromycin
   7015..7140    +  CDS            ble (fragment): BLE_KLEPN - Experimental evidence at protein level: Swiss-Prot protein existence level 1. Binding protein with a strong affinity to the bleomycin family of antibiotics. Binds to CL990; an antimitotic-antibiotic compound. From Klebsiella pneumoniae.
   7135..7256    +  polyA_signal   SV40 poly(A) signal: SV40 polyadenylation signal
   7309..8169    -  CDS            AmpR: β-lactamase; bla; confers resistance to ampicillin, carbenicillin, and related antibiotics
   8172..89      -  promoter       AmpR promoter (fragment) (across the origin): bla
>Addgene plasmid #157344 | pD649-HAsp-SIRPB1-COMP5AP-AviTag-9xHis | addgene full sequence | sequence record 488897 | Addgene NGS Result
TTTCAATATTATTGAAGCATTTATCAGGGTTATTGTCTCATGAGCGGATACATATTTGAATGTATTTAGA
AAAATAAACAAATAGGGGTCAGTGTTACAACCAATTAACCAATTCTGAACATTATCGCGAGCCCATTTAT
ACCTGAATATGGCTCATAACACCCCTTGCTCATGACCAAAATCCCTTAACGTGAGTTACGCGCGCGTCGT
TCCACTGAGCGTCAGACCCCGTAGAAAAGATCAAAGGATCTTCTTGAGATCCTTTTTTTCTGCGCGTAAT
CTGCTGCTTGCAAACAAAAAAACCACCGCTACCAGCGGTGGTTTGTTTGCCGGATCAAGAGCTACCAACT
CTTTTTCCGAAGGTAACTGGCTTCAGCAGAGCGCAGATACCAAATACTGTTCTTCTAGTGTAGCCGTAGT
TAGCCCACCACTTCAAGAACTCTGTAGCACCGCCTACATACCTCGCTCTGCTAATCCTGTTACCAGTGGC
TGCTGCCAGTGGCGATAAGTCGTGTCTTACCGGGTTGGACTCAAGACGATAGTTACCGGATAAGGCGCAG
CGGTCGGGCTGAACGGGGGGTTCGTGCACACAGCCCAGCTTGGAGCGAACGACCTACACCGAACTGAGAT
ACCTACAGCGTGAGCTATGAGAAAGCGCCACGCTTCCCGAAGGGAGAAAGGCGGACAGGTATCCGGTAAG
CGGCAGGGTCGGAACAGGAGAGCGCACGAGGGAGCTTCCAGGGGGAAACGCCTGGTATCTTTATAGTCCT
GTCGGGTTTCGCCACCTCTGACTTGAGCGTCGATTTTTGTGATGCTCGTCAGGGGGGCGGAGCCTATGGA
AAAACGCCAGCAACGCGGCCTTTTTACGGTTCCTGGCCTTTTGCTGGCCTTTTGCTCACATGTTCTTTCC
TGCGTTATCCCCTGATTCTGTGGATAACCGTATTACCGCCTTTGAGTGAGCTGATACCGCTCGCCGCAGC
CGAACGACCGAGCGCAGCGAGTCAGTGAGCGAGGAAGCGGAAGGCGAGAGTAGGGAACTGCCAGGCATCA
AACTAAGCAGAAGGCCCCTGACGGATGGCCTTTTTGCGTTTCTACAAACTCTTTCTGTGTTGTAAAACGA
CGGCCAGTCTTAAGCTCGGGCCCCCTGGGCGGTTCTGATAACGAGTAATCGTTAATCCGCAAATAACGTA
AAAACCCGCTTCGGCGGGTTTTTTTATGGGGGGAGTTTAGGGAAAGAGCATTTGTCAGAATATTTAAGGG
CGCCTGTCACTTTGCTTGATATATGAGAATTATTTAACCTTATAAATGAGAAAAAAGCAACGCACTTTAA
ATAAGATACGTTGCTTTTTCGATTGATGAACACCTATAATTAAACTATTCATCTATTATTTATGATTTTT
TGTATATACAATATTTCTAGTTTGTTAAAGAGAATTAAGAAAATAAATCTCGAAAATAATAAAGGGAAAA
TCAGTTTTTGATATCAAAATTATACATGTCAACGATAATACAAAATATAATACAAACTATAAGATGTTAT
CAGTATTTATTATCATTTAGAATAAATTTTGTGTCGCCCTTAATTGTGAGCGGATAACAATTACGAGCTT
CATGCACAGTGGCGTTGACTCAATATTGGCCATTAGCCATATTATTCATTGGTTATATAGCATAAATCAA
TATTGGCTATTGGCCATTGCATACGTTGTATCTATATCATAATATGTACATTTATATTGGCTCATGTCCA
ATATGACCGCCATGTTGGCATTGATTATTGACTAGTTATTAATAGTAATCAATTACGGGGTCATTAGTTC
ATAGCCCATATATGGAGTTCCGCGTTACATAACTTACGGTAAATGGCCCGCCTGGCTGACCGCCCAACGA
CCCCCGCCCATTGACGTCAATAATGACGTATGTTCCCATAGTAACGCCAATAGGGACTTTCCATTGACGT
CAATGGGTGGAGTATTTACGGTAAACTGCCCACTTGGCAGTACATCAAGTGTATCATATGCCAAGTACGC
CCCCTATTGACGTCAATGACGGTAAATGGCCCGCCTGGCATTATGCCCAGTACATGACCTTATGGGACTT
TCCTACTTGGCAGTACATCTACGTATTAGTCATCGCTATTACCATGGTGATGCGGTTTTGGCAGTACATC
AATGGGCGTGGATAGCGGTTTGACTCACGGGGATTTCCAAGTCTCCACCCCATTGACGTCAATGGGAGTT
TGTTTTGGCACCAAAATCAACGGGACTTTCCAAAATGTCGTAACAACTCCGCCCCATTGACGCAAATGGG
CGGTAGGCGTGTACGGTGGGAGGTCTATATAAGCAGAGCTCGTTTAGTGAACCGTCAGATCGCCTGGAGA
CGCCATCCACGCTGTTTTGACCTCCATAGAAGACACCGGGACCGATCCAGCCTCCGCGGCCGGGAACGGT
GCATTGGAACGCGGATTCCCCGTGCCAAGAGTGACGTAAGTACCGCCTATAGAGTCTATAGGCCCACCCC
CTTGGCTTCGTTAGAACGCGGCTACAATTAATACATAACCTTATGTATCATACACATACGATTTAGGTGA
CACTATAGAATAACATCCACTTTGCCTTTCTCTCCACAGGTGTCCACTCCCAGGTCCAACTGCACCTCGG
TTCTATCGAAAACGCGCCTGCTAGCGCCACCATGAAGACCATCATTGCCCTGAGCTACATCTTCTGCCTG
GTGTTCGCTGCGGCCGCCGAAGATGAGCTGCAAGTGATTCAGCCTGAGAAGTCCGTGTCTGTGGCCGCTG
GCGAATCTGCCACACTGAGATGTGCCATGACCAGCCTGATTCCAGTGGGCCCCATCATGTGGTTTAGAGG
CGCTGGTGCCGGCAGAGAGCTGATCTACAATCAGAAAGAGGGACACTTCCCCAGAGTGACCACCGTGTCT
GAGCTGACCAAGCGGAACAACCTGGACTTCAGCATCAGCATCTCCAACATCACACCCGCCGACGCCGGCA
CCTACTACTGCGTGAAGTTTAGAAAGGGCAGCCCCGACGACGTGGAATTCAAATCTGGCGCCGGAACAGA
GCTGTCTGTGCGGGCTAAACCTAGCGCTCCTGTGGTGTCTGGACCTGCCGTTAGAGCCACACCTGAGCAC
ACCGTGTCCTTTACCTGCGAGTCTCACGGCTTCAGCCCCAGAGATATCACCCTGAAGTGGTTCAAGAACG
GCAACGAGCTGAGCGACTTCCAGACCAATGTTGACCCTGCCGGCGATAGCGTGTCCTACTCTATCCACTC
TACCGCCAGAGTGGTGCTGACAAGAGGCGACGTGCACAGCCAAGTGATCTGCGAGATCGCCCACATCACA
CTGCAGGGCGATCCTCTGAGAGGCACCGCCAATCTGTCTGAGGCCATCAGAGTGCCTCCAACACTGGAAG
TGACCCAGCAGCCTATGAGAGCCGAGAACCAGGCCAACGTGACCTGCCAGGTGTCCAACTTTTACCCCAG
AGGCCTGCAGCTGACCTGGCTGGAAAATGGCAACGTGTCCAGAACCGAGACAGCCAGCACACTGATCGAG
AACAAGGACGGCACATACAACTGGATGAGCTGGCTGCTGGTCAACACATGCGCCCACAGAGATGATGTGG
TCCTGACCTGTCAGGTCGAGCATGATGGACAGCAGGCCGTGTCTAAGAGCTACGCCCTGGAAATCAGCGC
CCACCAGAAAGAGCACGGCAGCGATATTACACACGAAGCCGCTCTGGCCCCTACCGCTCCTCTTGGCGCG
CCGGAAGATCAAGTTGATCCAAGATTGATTGATGGCAAGGGCGGATCTCTGGAGGTGCTGTTCCAGGGAC
CAGGCGGAAGCGGCAATCCCGGCGGCGATCTGGCCCCCCAGATGCTGCGCGAGCTGCAGGAGACCAATGC
CGCCCTGCAGGACGTGCGCGAGCTGCTGCGCCACCGCGTGAAGGAGATCACCTTCCTGAAGAACACCGTG
ATGGAGTGCGACGCCTGCGGTATGCAGCCCTCTAGAGGCTCCGGCTCCATCATCCCAGTTGAGGAGGAGA
ACCCGGACTTCTGGAACCGCGAGGCAGCCGAGGCCCTGGGTGCCGCCAAGAAGCTGCAGCCTGCACAGAC
AGCCGCCAAGAACCTCATCATCTTCCTGGGCGATGGGATGGGGGTGTCTACGGTGACAGCTGCCAGGATC
CTAAAAGGGCAGAAGAAGGACAAACTGGGGCCTGAGATACCCCTGGCCATGGACCGCTTCCCATATGTGG
CTCTGTCCAAGACATACAATGTAGACAAACATGTGCCAGACAGTGGAGCCACAGCCACGGCCTACCTGTG
CGGGGTCAAGGGCAACTTCCAGACCATTGGCTTGAGTGCAGCCGCCCGCTTTAACCAGTGCAACACGACA
CGCGGCAACGAGGTCATCTCCGTGATGAATCGGGCCAAGAAAGCAGGGAAGTCAGTGGGAGTGGTAACCA
CCACACGAGTGCAGCACGCCTCGCCAGCCGGCACCTACGCCCACACGGTGAACCGCAACTGGTACTCGGA
CGCCGACGTGCCTGCCTCGGCCCGCCAGGAGGGGTGCCAGGACATCGCTACGCAGCTCATCTCCAACATG
GACATTGACGTGATCCTAGGTGGAGGCCGAAAGTACATGTTTCGCATGGGAACCCCAGACCCTGAGTACC
CAGATGACTACAGCCAAGGTGGGACCAGGCTGGACGGGAAGAATCTGGTGCAGGAATGGCTGGCGAAGCG
CCAGGGTGCCCGGTATGTGTGGAACCGCACTGAGCTCATGCAGGCTTCCCTGGACCCGTCTGTGACCCAT
CTCATGGGTCTCTTTGAGCCTGGAGACATGAAATACGAGATCCACCGAGACTCCACACTGGACCCCTCCC
TGATGGAGATGACAGAGGCTGCCCTGCGCCTGCTGAGCAGGAACCCCCGCGGCTTCTTCCTCTTCGTGGA
GGGTGGTCGCATCGACCATGGTCATCATGAAAGCAGGGCTTACCGGGCACTGACTGAGACGATCATGTTC
GACGACGCCATTGAGAGGGCGGGCCAGCTCACCAGCGAGGAGGACACGCTGAGCCTCGTCACTGCCGACC
ACTCCCACGTCTTCTCCTTCGGAGGCTACCCCCTGCGAGGGAGCTCCATCTTCGGGCTGGCCCCTGGCAA
GGCCCGGGACAGGAAGGCCTACACGGTCCTCCTATACGGAAACGGTCCAGGCTATGTGCTCAAGGACGGC
GCCCGGCCGGATGTTACCGAGAGCGAGAGCGGGAGCCCCGAGTATCGGCAGCAGTCAGCAGTGCCCCTGG
ACGAAGAGACCCACGCAGGCGAGGACGTGGCGGTGTTCGCGCGCGGCCCGCAGGCGCACCTGGTTCACGG
CGTGCAGGAGCAGACCTTCATAGCGCACGTCATGGCCTTCGCCGCCTGCCTGGAGCCCTACACCGCCTGC
GACCTGGCGCCCCCCGCCGGCACCACCGACGCCGCGCACCCGGGTGGCGGAGGACTGAACGACATCTTCG
AGGCTCAGAAAATCGAATGGCACGAACATCACCATCACCATCACCATCACCATTAAGGCCGGCCTGTAGT
CACTGGCACAACGCGTTACCCGGTAAGCCAATCGGGTATACACGGTCGTCATACTGCAGACAGGGTTCTT
CTACTTTGCAAGATAGTCTTGAGTAGTAAAATAAATAGATAGAGAAAATCAGCCTCGACTGTGCCTTCTA
GTTGCCAGCCATCTGTTGTTTGCCCCTCCCCCGTGCCTTCCTTGACCCTGGAAGGTGCCACTCCCACTGT
CCTTTCCTAATAAAATGAGGAAATTGCATCACAACACTCAACCCTATCTCGGTCTATTCTTTTGATTTAT
AAGGGATTTTGCCGATTTCGGCCTATTGGTTAAAAAATGAGCTGATTTAACAAAAATTTAACGCGAATTA
ATTCTGTGGAATGTGTGTCAGTTAGGGTGTGGAAAGTCCCCAGGCTCCCCAGCAGGCAGAAGTATGCAAA
GCATGCATCTCAATTAGTCAGCAACCAGGTGTGGAAAGTCCCCAGGCTCCCCAGCAGGCAGAAGTATGCA
AAGCATGCATCTCAATTAGTCAGCAACCATAGTCCCGCCCCTAACTCCGCCCATCCCGCCCCTAACTCCG
CCCAGTTCCGCCCATTCTCCGCCCCATGGCTGACTAATTTTTTTTATTTATGCAGAGGCCGAGGCCGCCT
CTGCCTCTGAGCTATTCCAGAAGTAGTGAGGAGGCTTTTTTGGAGGCCTAGGCTTTTGCAAAAAGCTCCC
GGGAGCTTGTATATCCATTTTCGGATCTGATCAGCACGTGTTGACAATTAATCATCGGCATAGTATATCG
GCATAGTATAATACGACAAGGTGAGGAACTAAACCATGACCGAGTACAAGCCCACGGTGCGCCTCGCCAC
CCGCGACGACGTCCCCAGGGCCGTACGCACCCTCGCCGCCGCGTTCGCCGACTACCCCGCCACGCGCCAC
ACCGTCGATCCGGACCGCCACATCGAGCGGGTCACCGAGCTGCAAGAACTCTTCCTCACGCGCGTCGGGC
TCGACATCGGCAAGGTGTGGGTCGCGGACGACGGCGCCGCGGTGGCGGTCTGGACCACGCCGGAGAGCGT
CGAAGCGGGGGCGGTGTTCGCCGAGATCGGCCCGCGCATGGCCGAGTTGAGCGGTTCCCGGCTGGCCGCG
CAGCAACAGATGGAAGGCCTCCTGGCGCCGCACCGGCCCAAGGAGCCCGCGTGGTTCCTGGCCACCGTCG
GCGTCTCGCCCGACCACCAGGGCAAGGGTCTGGGCAGCGCCGTCGTGCTCCCCGGAGTGGAGGCGGCCGA
GCGCGCCGGGGTGCCCGCCTTCCTGGAGACATCCGCGCCCCGCAACCTCCCCTTCTACGAGCGGCTCGGC
TTCACCGTCACCGCCGACGTCGAGGTGCCCGAAGGACCGCGCACCTGGTGCATGACCCGCAAGCCCGGTG
CCTGACACGTGCTACGAGATTTCGATTCCACCGCCGCCTTCTATGAAAGGTTGGGCTTCGGAATCGTTTT
CCGGGACGCCGGCTGGATGATCCTCCAGCGCGGGGATCTCATGCTGGAGTTCTTCGCCCACCCCAACTTG
TTTATTGCAGCTTATAATGGTTACAAATAAAGCAATAGCATCACAAATTTCACAAATAAAGCATTTTTTT
CACTGCATTCTAGTTGTGGTTTGTCCAAACTCATCAATGTATCTTATCATGTCTGTATACCGTCGACCTC
TAGCTAGAGCTTGGCGTAATCATGGTCATTACCAATGCTTAATCAGTGAGGCACCTATCTCAGCGATCTG
TCTATTTCGTTCATCCATAGTTGCCTGACTCCCCGTCGTGTAGATAACTACGATACGGGAGGGCTTACCA
TCTGGCCCCAGCGCTGCGATGATACCGCGAGAACCACGCTCACCGGCTCCGGATTTATCAGCAATAAACC
AGCCAGCCGGAAGGGCCGAGCGCAGAAGTGGTCCTGCAACTTTATCCGCCTCCATCCAGTCTATTAATTG
TTGCCGGGAAGCTAGAGTAAGTAGTTCGCCAGTTAATAGTTTGCGCAACGTTGTTGCCATCGCTACAGGC
ATCGTGGTGTCACGCTCGTCGTTTGGTATGGCTTCATTCAGCTCCGGTTCCCAACGATCAAGGCGAGTTA
CATGATCCCCCATGTTGTGCAAAAAAGCGGTTAGCTCCTTCGGTCCTCCGATCGTTGTCAGAAGTAAGTT
GGCCGCAGTGTTATCACTCATGGTTATGGCAGCACTGCATAATTCTCTTACTGTCATGCCATCCGTAAGA
TGCTTTTCTGTGACTGGTGAGTACTCAACCAAGTCATTCTGAGAATAGTGTATGCGGCGACCGAGTTGCT
CTTGCCCGGCGTCAATACGGGATAATACCGCGCCACATAGCAGAACTTTAAAAGTGCTCATCATTGGAAA
ACGTTCTTCGGGGCGAAAACTCTCAAGGATCTTACCGCTGTTGAGATCCAGTTCGATGTAACCCACTCGT
GCACCCAACTGATCTTCAGCATCTTTTACTTTCACCAGCGTTTCTGGGTGAGCAAAAACAGGAAGGCAAA
ATGCCGCAAAAAAGGGAATAAGGGCGACACGGAAATGTTGAATACTCATATTCTTCCTT
