>Addgene plasmid #157344 | pD649-HAsp-SIRPB1-COMP5AP-AviTag-9xHis | depositor partial sequence | sequence record 303798 | insert (extracellular domain)
GAAGATGAGCTGCAAGTGATTCAGCCTGAGAAGTCCGTGTCTGTGGCCGCTGGCGAATCTGCCACACTGA
GATGTGCCATGACCAGCCTGATTCCAGTGGGCCCCATCATGTGGTTTAGAGGCGCTGGTGCCGGCAGAGA
GCTGATCTACAATCAGAAAGAGGGACACTTCCCCAGAGTGACCACCGTGTCTGAGCTGACCAAGCGGAAC
AACCTGGACTTCAGCATCAGCATCTCCAACATCACACCCGCCGACGCCGGCACCTACTACTGCGTGAAGT
TTAGAAAGGGCAGCCCCGACGACGTGGAATTCAAATCTGGCGCCGGAACAGAGCTGTCTGTGCGGGCTAA
ACCTAGCGCTCCTGTGGTGTCTGGACCTGCCGTTAGAGCCACACCTGAGCACACCGTGTCCTTTACCTGC
GAGTCTCACGGCTTCAGCCCCAGAGATATCACCCTGAAGTGGTTCAAGAACGGCAACGAGCTGAGCGACT
TCCAGACCAATGTTGACCCTGCCGGCGATAGCGTGTCCTACTCTATCCACTCTACCGCCAGAGTGGTGCT
GACAAGAGGCGACGTGCACAGCCAAGTGATCTGCGAGATCGCCCACATCACACTGCAGGGCGATCCTCTG
AGAGGCACCGCCAATCTGTCTGAGGCCATCAGAGTGCCTCCAACACTGGAAGTGACCCAGCAGCCTATGA
GAGCCGAGAACCAGGCCAACGTGACCTGCCAGGTGTCCAACTTTTACCCCAGAGGCCTGCAGCTGACCTG
GCTGGAAAATGGCAACGTGTCCAGAACCGAGACAGCCAGCACACTGATCGAGAACAAGGACGGCACATAC
AACTGGATGAGCTGGCTGCTGGTCAACACATGCGCCCACAGAGATGATGTGGTCCTGACCTGTCAGGTCG
AGCATGATGGACAGCAGGCCGTGTCTAAGAGCTACGCCCTGGAAATCAGCGCCCACCAGAAAGAGCACGG
CAGCGATATTACACACGAAGCCGCTCTGGCCCCTACCGCTCCTCTT
